>Addgene plasmid #196620 | pVRC8400-SARS-CoV-2-S2P-BJ.1-AVI | addgene full sequence | sequence record 385179 | Addgene NGS Result
TCGCGCGTTTCGGTGATGACGGTGAAAACCTCTGACACATGCAGCTCCCGGAGACGGTCACAGCTTGTCT
GTAAGCGGATGCCGGGAGCAGACAAGCCCGTCAGGGCGCGTCAGCGGGTGTTGGCGGGTGTCGGGGCTGG
CTTAACTATGCGGCATCAGAGCAGATTGTACTGAGAGTGCACCATATGCGGTGTGAAATACCGCACAGAT
GCGTAAGGAGAAAATACCGCATCAGATTGGCTATTGGCCATTGCATACGTTGTATCCATATCATAATATG
TACATTTATATTGGCTCATGTCCAACATTACCGCCATGTTGACATTGATTATTGACTAGTTATTAATAGT
AATCAATTACGGGGTCATTAGTTCATAGCCCATATATGGAGTTCCGCGTTACATAACTTACGGTAAATGG
CCCGCCTGGCTGACCGCCCAACGACCCCCGCCCATTGACGTCAATAATGACGTATGTTCCCATAGTAACG
CCAATAGGGACTTTCCATTGACGTCAATGGGTGGAGTATTTACGGTAAACTGCCCACTTGGCAGTACATC
AAGTGTATCATATGCCAAGTACGCCCCCTATTGACGTCAATGACGGTAAATGGCCCGCCTGGCATTATGC
CCAGTACATGACCTTATGGGACTTTCCTACTTGGCAGTACATCTACGTATTAGTCATCGCTATTACCATG
GTGATGCGGTTTTGGCAGTACATCAATGGGCGTGGATAGCGGTTTGACTCACGGGGATTTCCAAGTCTCC
ACCCCATTGACGTCAATGGGAGTTTGTTTTGGCACCAAAATCAACGGGACTTTCCAAAATGTCGTAACAA
CTCCGCCCCATTGACGCAAATGGGCGGTAGGCGTGTACGGTGGGAGGTCTATATAAGCAGAGCTCGTTTA
GTGAACCGTCAGATCGCCTGGAGACGCCATCCACGCTGTTTTGACCTCCATAGAAGACACCGGGACCGAT
CCAGCCTCCATCGGCTCGCATCTCTCCTTCACGCGCCCGCCGCCCTACCTGAGGCCGCCATCCACGCCGG
TTGAGTCGCGTTCTGCCGCCTCCCGCCTGTGGTGCCTCCTGAACTGCGTCCGCCGTCTAGGTAAGTTTAA
AGCTCAGGTCGAGACCGGGCCTTTGTCCGGCGCTCCCTTGGAGCCTACCTAGACTCAGCCGGCTCTCCAC
GCTTTGCCTGACCCTGCTTGCTCAACTCTAGTTAACGGTGGAGGGCAGTGTAGTCTGAGCAGTACTCGTT
GCTGCCGCGCGCGCCACCAGACATAATAGCTGACAGACTAACAGACTGTTCCTTTCCATGGGTCTTTTCT
GCAGTCACCGTCGTCGACACGTGTGATCAGATATCGCGGCCGCTCTAGACCACCATGGGATGGTCATGTA
TCATCCTTTTTCTAGTAGCAACTGCAACCGGTGTACATTCCGCACCAGAGCTGCTGGGAGGACCTAGCGT
GTTCCTGTTTCCCCCTAAGCCTAAGGACACCCTGATGATCAGCCGGACCCCAGAGGTGACATGCGTGGTG
GTGGACGTGTCCCACGAGGACCCCGAGGTGAAGTTCAACTGGTACGTGGATGGCGTGGAGGTGCACAATG
CCAAGACCAAGCCAAGGGAGGAGCAGTACAACTCTACCTATCGCGTGGTGAGCGTGCTGACAGTGCTGCA
CCAGGACTGGCTGAACGGCAAGGAGTACAAGTGTAAGGTGTCTAATAAGGCCCTGCCTGCCCCAATCGAG
AAGACCATCAGCAAGGCAAAGGGACAGCCAAGGGAGCCTCAGGTGTATACCCTGCCACCCAGCCGCGACG
AGCTGACAAAGAACCAGGTGTCCCTGTACTGCCTGGTGAAGGGCTTCTATCCTTCCGATATCGCCGTGGA
GTGGGAGTCTAATGGCCAGCCAGAGAACAATTACAAGACCACACCTCCAGTGCTGGACTCCGATGGCTCT
TTCTTTCTGTATTCCAAGCTGACCGTGGATAAGAGCCGGTGGCAGCAGGGCAACGTGTTTAGCTGTTCCG
TGATGCACGAGGCCCTGCACAATCACTACACACAGAAGTCTCTGAGCCTGTCCCCCGGCAAGGGAGGAGG
AGGCAGCGGCGGAGGAGGCTCCGGAGGCGGCGGCTCTGGCGGCGGCGGCAGCGCCCCTGAACTGCTGGGA
GGACCAAGCGTGTTCCTGTTTCCACCTAAGCCCAAAGATACCCTGATGATCTCCAGGACCCCTGAAGTCA
CCTGCGTGGTCGTGGACGTGTCTCATGAGGACCCCGAAGTCAAGTTCAACTGGTACGTGGACGGAGTCGA
AGTCCATAACGCCAAGACCAAGCCTAGAGAAGAGCAGTACAACTCCACCTATAGAGTGGTGTCTGTGCTG
ACAGTGCTGCATCAGGATTGGCTGAATGGCAAGGAATATAAGTGTAAGGTGAGCAATAAGGCCCTGCCCG
CCCCTATCGAGAAGACCATCTCTAAAGCCAAAGGACAGCCAAGGGAGCCACAGGTGTATACACTGCCACC
CAGCCGGGACGAGCTGACCAAGAACCAGGTGAGCCTGACATGTCTGGTCAAGGGCTTCTACCCCAGTGAC
ATTGCTGTGGAGTGGGAGTCCAATGGCCAGCCTGAGAACAATTATAAAACTACCCCACCAGTGCTGGACA
GCGATGGCTCCTTCTTTCTGACCAGCAAGCTGACAGTGGATAAGTCCCGCTGGCAGCAGGGAAACGTGTT
TTCTTGTAGCGTGATGCATGAGGCCCTGCATAACCACTACACCCAGAAGTCCCTGTCTCTGAGCCCAGGC
AAGGGAGGCAGCGGAGGCGGAGGCAGCGGAGGCCTGGAGGTGCTGTTTCAGGGCCCTCAG
[855 nt withheld, positions 2861-3715]
AAGTCCTTCACCGTGGAAAAGGGCATCTACCAGACCAGCAACTTCCGGGTGCAGCCTACAGAGAGCATCG
TGCGATTTCCAAACATTACCAACCTCTGCCCCTTCCACGAGGTGTTTAACGCCACAACATTTGCCTCCGT
TTACGCCTGGAATAGAAAGAGAATCAGCAATTGTGTGGCCGACTACTCCGTGATCTATAACTTCGCCCCT
TTCTTCGCCTTCAAGTGCTACGGCGTTTCCCCAACAAAGCTGAATGACCTGTGCTTCACCAACGTGTACG
CCGACTCCTTCGTAATTAGAGGCAATGAGGTGTCCCAGATCGCACCAGGCCAGACCGGTAACATCGCTGA
CTACAACTATAAGCTGCCTGATGATTTTACAGGCTGCGTGATCGCCTGGAACTCCAACAAGCTGGATAGC
AAGCCTAGCGGCAACTACAACTACCTGTACCGGCTGTTTCGCAAGTCTAACCTGAAACCTTTCGAGAGAG
ACATCTCCACAGAGATCTACCAGGCCGGTAACAAGCCTTGTAACGGGGCCGCCGGCTTCAACTGTTACGT
CCCTCTGAGAAGCTACGGCTTCCGGCCTACCTATGGAGTCGGCCACCAGCCATACCGGGTGGTCGTGCTG
TCCTTCGAGTTACTCCACGCCCCCGCCACCGTCTGCGGTCCTAAGAAGTCCACCAATCTGGTTAAGAACA
AATGCGTGAACTTCAACTTCAACGGCCTGACCGGGACCGGCGTGCTGACCGAAAGCAACAAAAAGTTCCT
CCCCTTCCAGCAGTTCGGCCGTGATATCGCTGACACCACAGATGCCGTCAGAGATCCACAGACCCTGGAA
ATCCTGGATATTACACCCTGCTCCTTCGGAGGAGTTTCTGTGATCACCCCCGGGACCAATACCAGCAACC
AGGTGGCTGTGCTGTACCAAGGTGTTAACTGCACCGAGGTTCCTGTGGCCATCCACGCCGATCAGCTGAC
ACCTACTTGGAGAGTGTACTCCACTGGCTCCAATGTGTTCCAGACCAGGGCCGGATGTCTGATCGGCGCC
GAGTACGTGAATAACAGTTACGAGTGCGACATCCCTATCGGCGCCGGCATCTGTGCCAGCTACCAGACCC
AGACAAAGAGCCATGGCAGCGCCTCCTCTGTAGCTAGCCAGAGCATCATCGCCTACACCATGAGCCTGGG
CGCAGAGAACAGCGTGGCCTATTCCAACAACTCTATCGCCATTCCCACCAACTTTACAATTAGCGTCACA
ACAGAGATCCTGCCCGTGAGCATGACCAAGACCAGCGTGGACTGTACAATGTACATCTGTGGCGACAGCA
CTGAATGCAGCAACCTGCTGCTGCAATACGGCTCCTTTTGCACCCAACTGAAGCGGGCGCTGACCGGAAT
CGCCGTGGAACAGGACAAAAATACCCAGGAGGTGTTCGCCCAAGTGAAGCAGATCTACAAGACCCCACCT
ATCAAGTACTTCGACGGCTTTAACTTTAGCCAGATTCTCCCTGATCCTTCTAAGCCTAGCAAGCGGAGCT
TTATCGAGGATCTGCTGTTCAACAAGGTCACCCTGGCCGATGCCGGCTTTATCAAACAGTATGGCGATTG
TCTGGGCGACATAGCCGCCAGAGATCTGATCTGCGCCCAGAAATTCAACGGCCTGACAGTTCTCCCACCT
CTGCTGACCGACGAGATGATCGCTCAGTACACCTCTGCCCTGCTGGCTGGCACCATCACATCTGGGTGGA
CATTTGGCGCCGGCGCCGCCCTGCAGATCCCCTTTGCCATGCAGATGGCCTATAGATTCAACGGAATCGG
CGTGACCCAGAACGTGCTGTATGAAAACCAGAAGCTGATCGCTAACCAGTTCAATTCTGCCATCGGCAAG
ATCCAGGACTCCCTCTCCTCTACCGCCAGCGCCCTGGGCAAACTGCAGGACGTGGTGAATCACAACGCCC
AAGCCCTGAACACCCTGGTGAAGCAGCTCAGCAGCAAGTTTGGCGCCATCAGCTCTGTGCTGAACGATAT
CCTGTCTAGACTGGACCCCCCTGAAGCCGAAGTCCAGATCGATAGACTGATCACAGGCAGACTGCAGATC
CTGCAAACCTACGTGACCCAACAGCTGATCAGGGCCGCTGAAATAAGAGCCAGCGCCAATCTCGCCGCTA
CCAAGATGTCCGAGTGTGTGCTGGGACAGTCTAAACGCGTTGACTTCTGCGGCAAAGGCTATCACCTGAT
GAGCTTCCCCCAGAGCGCGCCGCACGGCGTGGTGTTCCTGCATGTGACATACGTGCCTGCCCAAGAGAAG
AATTTCACAACCGCCCCTGCCATCTGCCACGACGGCAAGGCCCACTTCCCAAGAGAGGGCGTTTTCGTTT
CCAATGGCACACACTGGTTCGTGACACAAAGAAACTTCTACGAACCCCAGATTATCACCACCGACAACAC
CTTCGTGAGTGGCAATTGTGACGTGGTCATCGGAATCGTGAACAACACAGTGTACGACCCTCTGCAACCT
GAGCTGGACTCTTTTAAGGAAGAGCTGGACAAGTACTTTAAAAACCACACCAGTCCCGATGTGGACCTGG
GCGACATCAGTGGCATTAACGCCAGCGTGGTGAACATCCAAAAGGAAATCGACAGACTGAACGAGGTGGC
CAAGAACCTGAACGAGTCCCTGATCGACCTGCAGGAGCTCGGCAAATACGAGCAGGGATCTGGATACATC
CCCGAGGCCCCCAGAGATGGCCAGGCCTACGTGCGGAAGGACGGCGAGTGGGTACTGCTGAGCACATTCC
TGGGCAGATCCGGAGGAGGCCTGGTGCCACAGCAGAGCGGAGGCCTGAACGACATCTTCGAGGCCCAGAA
GATCGAGTGGCACGAGGGCTGATGAGGATCCAGATCTGCTGTGCCTTCTAGTTGCCAGCCATCTGTTGTT
TGCCCCTCCCCCGTGCCTTCCTTGACCCTGGAAGGTGCCACTCCCACTGTCCTTTCCTAATAAAATGAGG
AAATTGCATCGCATTGTCTGAGTAGGTGTCATTCTATTCTGGGGGGTGGGGTGGGGCAGGACAGCAAGGG
GGAGGATTGGGAAGACAATAGCAGGCATGCTGGGGATGCGGTGGGCTCTATGGGTACCCAGGTGCTGAAG
AATTGACCCGGTTCCTCCTGGGCCAGAAAGAAGCAGGCACATCCCCTTCTCTGTGACACACCCTGTCCAC
GCCCCTGGTTCTTAGTTCCAGCCCCACTCATAGGACACTCATAGCTCAGGAGGGCTCCGCCTTCAATCCC
ACCCGCTAAAGTACTTGGAGCGGTCTCTCCCTCCCTCATCAGCCCACCAAACCAAACCTAGCCTCCAAGA
GTGGGAAGAAATTAAAGCAAGATAGGCTATTAAGTGCAGAGGGAGAGAAAATGCCTCCAACATGTGAGGA
AGTAATGAGAGAAATCATAGAATTTTAAGGCCATGATTTAAGGCCATCATGGCCTTAATCTTCCGCTTCC
TCGCTCACTGACTCGCTGCGCTCGGTCGTTCGGCTGCGGCGAGCGGTATCAGCTCACTCAAAGGCGGTAA
TACGGTTATCCACAGAATCAGGGGATAACGCAGGAAAGAACATGTGAGCAAAAGGCCAGCAAAAGGCCAG
GAACCGTAAAAAGGCCGCGTTGCTGGCGTTTTTCCATAGGCTCCGCCCCCCTGACGAGCATCACAAAAAT
CGACGCTCAAGTCAGAGGTGGCGAAACCCGACAGGACTATAAAGATACCAGGCGTTTCCCCCTGGAAGCT
CCCTCGTGCGCTCTCCTGTTCCGACCCTGCCGCTTACCGGATACCTGTCCGCCTTTCTCCCTTCGGGAAG
CGTGGCGCTTTCTCATAGCTCACGCTGTAGGTATCTCAGTTCGGTGTAGGTCGTTCGCTCCAAGCTGGGC
TGTGTGCACGAACCCCCCGTTCAGCCCGACCGCTGCGCCTTATCCGGTAACTATCGTCTTGAGTCCAACC
CGGTAAGACACGACTTATCGCCACTGGCAGCAGCCACTGGTAACAGGATTAGCAGAGCGAGGTATGTAGG
CGGTGCTACAGAGTTCTTGAAGTGGTGGCCTAACTACGGCTACACTAGAAGAACAGTATTTGGTATCTGC
GCTCTGCTGAAGCCAGTTACCTTCGGAAAAAGAGTTGGTAGCTCTTGATCCGGCAAACAAACCACCGCTG
GTAGCGGTGGTTTTTTTGTTTGCAAGCAGCAGATTACGCGCAGAAAAAAAGGATCTCAAGAAGATCCTTT
GATCTTTTCTACGGGGTCTGACGCTCAGTGGAACGAAAACTCACGTTAAGGGATTTTGGTCATGAGATTA
TCAAAAAGGATCTTCACCTAGATCCTTTTAAATTAAAAATGAAGTTTTAAATCAATCTAAAGTATATATG
AGTAAACTTGGTCTGACAGTTACCAATGCTTAATCAGTGAGGCACCTATCTCAGCGATCTGTCTATTTCG
TTCATCCATAGTTGCCTGACTCGGGGGGGGGGGGCGCTGAGGTCTGCCTCGTGAAGAAGGTGTTGCTGAC
TCATACCAGGCCTGAATCGCCCCATCATCCAGCCAGAAAGTGAGGGAGCCACGGTTGATGAGAGCTTTGT
TGTAGGTGGACCAGTTGGTGATTTTGAACTTTTGCTTTGCCACGGAACGGTCTGCGTTGTCGGGAAGATG
CGTGATCTGATCCTTCAACTCAGCAAAAGTTCGATTTATTCAACAAAGCCGCCGTCCCGTCAAGTCAGCG
TAATGCTCTGCCAGTGTTACAACCAATTAACCAATTCTGATTAGAAAAACTCATCGAGCATCAAATGAAA
CTGCAATTTATTCATATCAGGATTATCAATACCATATTTTTGAAAAAGCCGTTTCTGTAATGAAGGAGAA
AACTCACCGAGGCAGTTCCATAGGATGGCAAGATCCTGGTATCGGTCTGCGATTCCGACTCGTCCAACAT
CAATACAACCTATTAATTTCCCCTCGTCAAAAATAAGGTTATCAAGTGAGAAATCACCATGAGTGACGAC
TGAATCCGGTGAGAATGGCAAAAGCTTATGCATTTCTTTCCAGACTTGTTCAACAGGCCAGCCATTACGC
TCGTCATCAAAATCACTCGCATCAACCAAACCGTTATTCATTCGTGATTGCGCCTGAGCGAGACGAAATA
CGCGATCGCTGTTAAAAGGACAATTACAAACAGGAATCGAATGCAACCGGCGCAGGAACACTGCCAGCGC
ATCAACAATATTTTCACCTGAATCAGGATATTCTTCTAATACCTGGAATGCTGTTTTCCCGGGGATCGCA
GTGGTGAGTAACCATGCATCATCAGGAGTACGGATAAAATGCTTGATGGTCGGAAGAGGCATAAATTCCG
TCAGCCAGTTTAGTCTGACCATCTCATCTGTAACATCATTGGCAACGCTACCTTTGCCATGTTTCAGAAA
CAACTCTGGCGCATCGGGCTTCCCATACAATCGATAGATTGTCGCACCTGATTGCCCGACATTATCGCGA
GCCCATTTATACCCATATAAATCAGCATCCATGTTGGAATTTAATCGCGGCCTCGAGCAAGACGTTTCCC
GTTGAATATGGCTCATAACACCCCTTGTATTACTGTTTATGTAAGCAGACAGTTTTATTGTTCATGATGA
TATATTTTTATCTTGTGCAATGTAACATCAGAGATTTTGAGACACAACGTGGCTTTCCCCCCCCCCCCAT
TATTGAAGCATTTATCAGGGTTATTGTCTCATGAGCGGATACATATTTGAATGTATTTAGAAAAATAAAC
AAATAGGGGTTCCGCGCACATTTCCCCGAAAAGTGCCACCTGACGTCTAAGAAACCATTATTATCATGAC
ATTAACCTATAAAAATAGGCGTATCACGAGGCCCTTTCGTC
Features (pLannotate 1.2.2; 15 found; start..end, strand, type, name):
    137..235     +  misc_feature   bom (fragment): basis of mobility region from pBR322
    321..700     +  enhancer       CMV enhancer: human cytomegalovirus immediate early enhancer
    701..904     +  promoter       CMV promoter: human cytomegalovirus (CMV) immediate early promoter
    993..1220    +  LTR            5' LTR (truncated) (fragment): truncated 5' long terminal repeat (LTR) from human T-cell leukemia virus (HTLV) type 1
   1224..1334    +  intron         CMV intron (fragment): modified intron A from human cytomegalovirus
   1385..1453    +  CDS            Ighv1-61 (fragment): HVM05_MOUSE - Also known as Igh-VJ558. Experimental evidence at protein level: Swiss-Prot protein existence level 1. From Mus musculus (Mouse).
   1787..2803    +  CDS            IGHG1: IGHG1_HUMAN - Experimental evidence at protein level: Swiss-Prot protein existence level 1. Constant region of immunoglobulin heavy chains. Immunoglobulins, also known as antibodies, are membrane-bound or secreted glycoproteins produced by B lymphocytes. In the recognition phase of humoral immunity, the membrane-bound immunoglobulins serve as receptors which, upon binding of a specific antigen, trigger the clonal expansion and differentiation of B lymphocytes into immunoglobulins- secreting plasma cells. Secreted immunoglobulins mediate the effector phase of humoral immunity, which results in
   2858..6430    +  CDS            S (fragment) (sequence partly withheld): SPIKE_SARS2 - Experimental evidence at protein level: Swiss-Prot protein existence level 1. [Spike glycoprotein]: May down-regulate host tetherin (BST2) by lysosomal degradation, thereby counteracting its antiviral activity. From Severe acute respiratory syndrome coronavirus 2 (2019-nCoV) (SARS-CoV-2).
   6624..6848    +  polyA_signal   bGH poly(A) signal: bovine growth hormone polyadenylation signal
   7386..7974    -  rep_origin     ori: high-copy-number ColE1/pMB1/pBR322/pUC origin of replication
   8146..8217    -  CDS            bla(M) (fragment): β-lactamase lacking the signal sequence; bla(M); allows cytosolic expression of β-lactamase
   8229..8375    -  CDS            TRA2_ECOLX (fragment): Protein predicted: Swiss-Prot protein existence level 4. Required for transposition of transposon Tn903. From Escherichia coli.
   8516..9331    -  CDS            KanR: aminoglycoside phosphotransferase; aph(3')-Ia; confers resistance to kanamycin in bacteria or G418 (Geneticin®) in eukaryotes
   9454..9541    -  promoter       AmpR promoter (fragment): bla
   9636..35      +  CDS            rop (fragment) (across the origin): Rop protein, which maintains plasmids at low copy number; rop
