[The description below was written by a language model from this plasmid's Addgene catalogue record and pLannotate feature annotations shown in this document.]
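Description:
pVRC8400-SARS-CoV-2-S2P-BJ.1-AVI is a 9.6 kb mammalian expression plasmid built on the pVRC8400 backbone for producing a soluble, tagged spike protein from the BJ.1 variant of SARS-CoV-2. It is propagated in E. coli through a high-copy ColE1/pUC-type origin and selected with kanamycin via an aph(3')-Ia (KanR) gene. The small β-lactamase, Tn903 transposase, bom and rop fragments in the annotation appear to be backbone remnants rather than functional elements.

The expression cassette uses the human CMV immediate-early enhancer and promoter, followed by a truncated HTLV-1 5' LTR segment and a fragment of CMV intron A, leader elements that typically boost transcript processing and expression. It ends with the bovine growth hormone polyadenylation signal. The open reading frame begins with a short region matching a mouse immunoglobulin heavy-chain variable gene, most likely a secretion leader, followed by human IgG1 constant-region sequence corresponding to the single-chain Fc (scFc) listed in the record. An HRV3C protease cleavage site separates this N-terminal Fc from the spike portion, which is annotated as a fragment of S. The spike is in the S2P form, generally understood as the two-proline prefusion-stabilised design, and carries the recorded set of BJ.1 substitutions and deletions spanning the N-terminal domain, receptor-binding domain and S2. A C-terminal AVI tag, not picked up by the automated annotation, provides a site for enzymatic biotinylation.

This arrangement would allow the secreted fusion to be captured by its Fc, released by HRV3C cleavage, and biotinylated at the AVI tag. The associated publication describes such constructs as molecular probes of the spike ectodomain for SARS-CoV-2 variants.
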