Addgene plasmid #196620: pVRC8400-SARS-CoV-2-S2P-BJ.1-AVI
Purpose: Expresses SARS-CoV-2 S2P protein from the BJ.1 variant with single chain Fc, HRV3C protease cleavage site, and AVI tag
Depositing lab: Peter Kwong. Depositing organization: National Institute of Allergy and Infectious Diseases (NIAID). Publication: Molecular probes of spike ectodomain and its subdomains for SARS-CoV-2 variants, Alpha through Omicron. Teng IT, Nazzari AF, Choe M, Liu T, Oliveira de Souza M, Petrova Y, Tsybovsky Y, Wang S, Zhang B, Artamonov M, Madan B, Huang A, Lopez Acevedo SN, Pan X, Ruckwardt TJ, DeKosky BJ, Mascola JR, Misasi J, Sullivan NJ, Zhou T, Kwong PD. PLoS One. 2022 May 24;17(5):e0268767. doi: 10.1371/journal.pone.0268767. eCollection 2022. PubMed 35609088.
Backbone
  Vector backbone: pVRC8400
  Vector type: Mammalian Expression
Growth in bacteria
  Bacterial resistance: Kanamycin, 50 μg/mL
  Growth temperature: 37°C
  Growth strain: DH5alpha
  Copy number: Unknown
Gene/Insert
  Gene/Insert name: SARS-CoV-2-S2P-BJ.1
  Mutation: T19I, L24-, P25-, P26-, A27S, V83A, G142D, Y144-, H146Q, Q183E, V213E, G339H, R346T, L368I, S371F, S373P, S375F, T376A, D405N, R408S, K417N, N440K, V445P, G446S, S477N, T478K, V483A, E484A, F490V, Q493R, Q498R, N501Y, Y505H, D614G, H655Y, N679K, P681H, N764K, D796Y, G798D, Q954H, N969K, S1003I
  Entrez Gene: S (a.k.a. GU280_gp02, spike glycoprotein)
  Tag / fusion protein: scFc (N terminal on insert); HRV3C (N terminal on insert); AVI (C terminal on insert)
Terms and licenses: Academic/Nonprofit Terms; Industry Terms: Not Available to Industry
Depositor comments: Please visit https://www.biorxiv.org/content/10.1101/2021.12.29.474491v1 for bioRxiv preprint.
How to cite: pVRC8400-SARS-CoV-2-S2P-BJ.1-AVI was a gift from Peter Kwong (Addgene plasmid # 196620 ; http://n2t.net/addgene:196620 ; RRID:Addgene_196620)
